>Addgene plasmid #27263 | pcDNA-FLAG-Nv-Bcl-3 | addgene partial sequence | sequence record 33529 | 27263 with CMV-F
CTTGCGACTCTCGGCTACTGAGACCCACTGCTTACTGGCTTATCGAAATTAATACGACTCACTATAGGGA
GACCCAAGCTTGGTACCATGGACTACAAGGACGACGATGACAAGTTAACACGTGCTGCAGATGCGAATTC
CATGATAGAAACTACTTTATCTCAGCATTTCAAATGTTTATCGACCAGGAAAATTGAAACGCCACGAAAT
ATTTTGAACGGATCTTATCGCGGTGTTGAGGTTAAAATGTCGACAAGAAATTGGCGAGAAAATACTGTGA
AAAATGGACGGAATATAAAGTGCACGGCGAAGGACAGAATACGCGAGAAGCTCACAGCCCGTGTGTCCCC
TATGAGTGTCGGTATTTGCCGAATTACAGAATCAATGAGCTCAAATCAAGCCGAGAAAGAAACTTCTGGC
CTTGATCCTAAATTTAAAGCACTGGAACAACAGCAGAGCAACCCTCCACGGAAGCACAAATTTCATACGC
AAGACCCGGAAAAAACACCGGCAAAAAGAGTGTGCACAAGTAACGAAAAAAACAATTCTGCAGCAGCATC
CTTAGTTTCAACACAAGGGAATAAGGAAAGTTTATCAAGCACAGAGAGCACGTCGGGGGATAGCCTAGAA
ACACTGGTATCTGCGTCACAGTGTCACCTAGCAACGCTCCAGGACGAGGATGGTGACACACCCCTGCATA
TCGCCATCGCCCAGGAAAACAAGAACTTGGTGCTGTACCTCGTCAGCCTGATGCGGTGTCTGACTCTCGA
CATCTACAACAACCTCAGACAGACTCCACTACACATAGCGGTCATCACGGATCAACCGGACATCGTCAAG
TGCCTCATTTACGCAGGCGCCAACCCCAACCTACCGGACCGCAATGGACAGACGCCTGCACACTTGGCAT
GCCAACGGTCAGCA
