[The description below was written by a language model from this plasmid's Addgene catalogue record.]
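Description:
pcDNA-FLAG-Nv-Bcl-3 is a mammalian expression plasmid built on an Invitrogen pcDNA backbone of about 5.4 kb. It carries a roughly 1.14 kb insert encoding Nv-Bcl-3, the Bcl-3 homologue from the starlet sea anemone Nematostella vectensis. The plasmid is propagated in E. coli as a high-copy construct under ampicillin selection. No feature table accompanies the record, so the promoter, polyadenylation signal, origins of replication and any mammalian selection marker are not explicitly stated. The listed sequencing primers (T7 forward and BGH reverse) fit the usual pcDNA layout, in which the cloning site lies between a T7 promoter and the bovine growth hormone polyadenylation signal, downstream of a strong CMV promoter. This arrangement is inferred from the backbone family rather than documented here.

The coding sequence was inserted by restriction cloning into an EcoRI site, with EcoRI retained at both the 5′ and 3′ junctions. Because the same enzyme flanks both ends, the cloning was non-directional and insert orientation would have had to be confirmed. A FLAG epitope encoded by the backbone is fused to the N terminus of Nv-Bcl-3, allowing the protein to be detected or immunoprecipitated with anti-FLAG antibodies without a specific antibody against the cnidarian protein.

In vertebrates, Bcl-3 is an ankyrin-repeat member of the IκB family that modulates NF-κB transcription factors. A construct like this is suited to expressing the sea anemone protein in cultured mammalian cells to examine its expression, localisation or interactions, for example in comparative studies of NF-κB signalling, although the record does not state a specific purpose.
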