Addgene plasmid #27263: pcDNA-FLAG-Nv-Bcl-3
Depositing lab: Thomas Gilmore. Depositing organization: Boston University Main Campus.
Backbone
  Vector backbone: pcDNA
  Backbone manufacturer: Invitrogen
  Backbone size w/o insert (bp): 5400
  Vector type: Mammalian Expression
Growth in bacteria
  Bacterial resistance: Ampicillin, 100 μg/mL
  Growth temperature: 37°C
  Growth strain: DH5alpha
  Copy number: High Copy
Gene/Insert
  Gene/Insert name: Nv-Bcl-3
  Species: Nematostella vectensis
  Insert size (bp): 1140
  Tag / fusion protein: FLAG (N terminal on backbone)
  Cloning method: Restriction Enzyme; 5′ cloning site EcoRI (not destroyed); 3′ cloning site EcoRI (not destroyed)
  Sequencing primers: 5′ T7; 3′ BGH-Rev
Terms and licenses: Academic/Nonprofit Terms; Industry Terms: Not Available to Industry
How to cite: pcDNA-FLAG-Nv-Bcl-3 was a gift from Thomas Gilmore (Addgene plasmid # 27263 ; http://n2t.net/addgene:27263 ; RRID:Addgene_27263)
